>Addgene plasmid #17793 | p2xFLAGhYAP2 | addgene partial sequence | sequence record 23719 | 17793 with CMV-F
AAATTTTAGCAGAGCTGTTTGTGAACCGTCAGAATTGATCTACCATGGACTACAAAGACGATGACGATNA
GCTTGCGGCCGCGAATTCAAGCTTAGCCACCATGGACTACAAAGACGATGACGATAAAGCAAGGCTCGAA
TCGGTACCTAAGGATCCCGGGCAGCAGCCGCCGCCTCAACCGGCCCCCCAGGGCCAAGGGCAGCCGCCTT
CGCAGCCCCCGCAGGGGCAGGGCCCGCCGTCCGGACCCGGGCAACCGGCACCCGCGGCGACCCAGGCGGC
GCCGCAGGCACCCCCCGCCGGGCATNAGATCGTGCACGTCCGCGGGGACTCGGAGACCGACCTGGAGGCG
CTCTTCAACGCCGTCATGAACCCCAAGACGGCCAACGTGCCCCAGACCGTGNCCATGAGGCTCCGGAAGC
TGCCCGACTCCTTCTTCAAGCCGCCGGAGCCCAAATCCCACTCCCGACAGGCCAGTACTGATGCAGGCAC
TGCAGGAGCCCTGACTCCACAGCATGTTCGAGCTCATTCCTCTCCAGCTTCTCTGCAGTTGGGAGCTGTT
TCTCCTGGGACACTGACCCCCACTGGAGTAGTCTCTGGCCCAGCAGCTACACCCACAGCTCAGCATCTTC
GACAGTCTTCTTTTGAGATACCTGATGATGTACCTGNTGCCAGCAGGTTGGGAGATGGCAAAGACATCTT
