[The description below was written by a language model from this plasmid's Addgene catalogue record.]
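Description:
p2xFLAGhYAP2 is a mammalian expression plasmid built on the p2xFLAG-CMV2 backbone (about 4.7 kb without insert) and carrying an insert of roughly 1.6 kb that encodes wild-type human Yes-kinase associated protein, the product of the YAP1 gene, in its YAP2 isoform. The insert was introduced by restriction enzyme cloning, although the sites used are not recorded. The plasmid is maintained in E. coli as a high-copy construct under ampicillin selection. No feature table accompanies the record, so the origin of replication, polyadenylation signal and any mammalian selection marker are not stated. The promoter is likewise not listed explicitly, though the backbone name suggests that expression is driven by a CMV promoter, the strong constitutive viral promoter commonly used for transient expression in cultured mammalian cells.

The backbone supplies a tandem (2x) FLAG epitope that is fused to the N terminus of YAP2, so the expressed protein can be detected or recovered with anti-FLAG antibodies in immunoblotting, immunoprecipitation or immunofluorescence without needing a YAP-specific reagent. YAP is a WW domain-containing adaptor and transcriptional co-activator. The publication associated with the plasmid reports that it binds the receptor tyrosine kinase ErbB-4 and acts as a co-transcriptional activator for the ErbB-4 carboxyl-terminal fragment that translocates to the nucleus. The construct is therefore suited to overexpressing tagged wild-type YAP2 in mammalian cells for protein interaction, localization and transcriptional co-activation studies.
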