Addgene plasmid #17793: p2xFLAGhYAP2
Depositing lab: Marius Sudol. Publication: WW domain-containing protein YAP associates with ErbB-4 and acts as a co-transcriptional activator for the carboxyl-terminal fragment of ErbB-4 that translocates to the nucleus. Komuro A, Nagai M, Navin NE, Sudol M. J Biol Chem. 2003 Aug 29. 278(35):33334-41. 10.1074/jbc.M305597200 PubMed 12807903.
Backbone
  Vector backbone: p2xFLAG-CMV2
  Backbone size w/o insert (bp): 4662
  Vector type: Mammalian Expression
Growth in bacteria
  Bacterial resistance: Ampicillin, 100 μg/mL
  Growth temperature: 37°C
  Growth strain: DH5alpha
  Copy number: High Copy
Gene/Insert
  Gene/Insert name: Yes-kinase associated protein (alt names: YAP2, YAP65; YAP2 isoform, wild type)
  Species: H. sapiens (human)
  Insert size (bp): 1600
  GenBank ID: NM_006106
  Entrez Gene: YAP1 (a.k.a. COB1, YAP, YAP-1, YAP2, YAP65, YKI)
  Tag / fusion protein: 2xFlag (N terminal on backbone)
  Cloning method: Restriction Enzyme
  Sequencing primers: 5′ N/A
Terms and licenses: Academic/Nonprofit Terms; Industry Terms: Not Available to Industry
Depositor comments: YAP was cloned in my lab
How to cite: p2xFLAGhYAP2 was a gift from Marius Sudol (Addgene plasmid # 17793 ; http://n2t.net/addgene:17793 ; RRID:Addgene_17793)
